>Addgene plasmid #146465 | pAc5.1B-HA-DmHPat-del57-499-dsRNAres_H | depositor full sequence | sequence record 288910 | Full Sequence
CTTCAAGGAATTAATTCTATATTCTAAAAACACAAATGATACTTCTAAAAAAAATCATGAATGGCATCAA
CTCTGAATCAAATCTTTGCAGATGCACCTACTTCTCATTTCCACTGTCACATCATTTTTCCAGATCTCGC
TGCCTGTTATGTGGCCCACAAACCAAGACACGTTTTATGGCCATTAAAGCTGGCTGATCGTCGCCAAACA
CCAAATACATATCAATATGTACATTCGAGAAAGAAGCGATCAAAGAAGCGTCTTCGGGCGAGTAGGAGAA
TGCGGAGGAGAAGGAGAACGAGCTGATCTAGTATCTCTCCACAATCCAATGCCAACTGACCAACTGGCCA
TATTCGGAGCAATTTGAAGCCAATTTCCATCGCCTGGCGATCGCTCCATTCTTGGCTATATGTTTTTCAC
CGTTCCCGGGGCCATTTTCAAAGACTCGTCGGTAAGATAAGATTGTGTCACTCGCTGTCTCTCTTCATTT
GTCGAAGAATGCTGAGGAATTTCGCGATGACGTCGGCGAGTATTTTGAAGAATGAGAATAATTTGTATTT
ATACGAAAATCAGTTAGTGGAATTTTCTACAAAAACATGTTATCTATAGATAATTTTGTTGCAAAATATG
TTGACTATGACAAAGATTGTATGTATATACCTTTAATGTATTCTCATTTTCTTATGTATTTATAATGGCA
ATGATGATACTGATGATATTTTAAGATGATGCCAGACCACAGGCTGATTTCTGCGTCTTTTGCCGAACGC
AGTGCATGTGCGGTTGTTGTTTTTTGGAATAGTTTCAATTTTCGGACTGTCCGCTTTGATTTCAGTTTCT
TGGCTTATTCAAAAAGCAAAGTAAAGCCAAAAAAGCGAGATGGCAATACCAAATGCGGCAAAACGGTAGT
GGAAGGAAAGGGGTGCGGGGCAGCGGAAGGAAGGGTGGGGCGGGGCGTGGCGGGGTCTGTGGCTGGGCGC
GACGTCACCGACGTTGGAGCCACTCCTTTGACCATGTGTGCGTGTGTGTATTATTCGTGTCTCGCCACTC
GCCGGTTGTTTTTTTCTTTTTATCTCGCTCTCTCTAGCGCCATCTCGTACGCATGCTCAACGCACCGCAT
GTTGCCGTGTCCTTTATGCGTCATTTTGGCTCGAAATAGGCAATTATTTAAACAAAGATTAGTCAACGAA
AACGCTAAAATAAATAAGTCTACAATATGGTTACTTATTGCCATGTGTGTGCAGCCAACGATAGCAACAA
AAGCAACAACACAGTGGCTTTCCCTCTTTCACTTTTTGTTTGCAAGCGCGTGCGAGCAAGACGGCACGAC
CGGCAAACGCAATTACGCTGACAAAGAGCAGACGAAGTTTTGGCCGAAAAACATCAAGGCGCCTGATACG
AATGCATTTGCAATAACAATTGCGATATTTAATATTGTTTATGAAGCTGTTTGACTTCAAAACACACAAA
AAAAAAAATAAAACAAATTATTTGAAAGAGAATTAGGAATCGGACAGCTTATCGTTACGGGCTAACAGCA
CACCGAGACGAAATAGCTTACCTGACGTCACAGCCTCTGGAAGAACTGCCGCCAAGCAGAGAGAGAGAGA
AAAAGAGGGAGAGCAGCTTAGACCGCATGTGCTTGTGTGTGAGGCGTCTCTCTCTTCGTCTCCTGTTTGC
GCAAACGCATAGACTGCACTGAGAAAATCGATTACCTATTTTTTATGAATGAATATTTGCACTATTACTA
TTCAAAACTATTAAGATAGCAATCACATTCAATAGCCAAATACTATACCACCTGAGCGATGCAACGAAAT
GATCAATTTGAGCAAAAATGCTGCATATTTAGGACGGCATCATTATAGAAATGCTTCTTGCTGTGTACTT
TTCTCTCGTCTGGCAGCTGTTTCGCCGTTATTGTTAAAACCGGCTTAAGTTAGGTGTGTTTTCTACGACT
AGTGATGCCCCTACTAGAAGATGTGTGTTGCACAAATGTCCCTGAATAACCAATTTGAAGTGCAGATAGC
AGTAAACGTAAGCTAATATGAATATTATTTAACTGTAATGTTTTAATATCGCTGGACATTACTAATAAAC
CCACTATAAACACATGTACATATGTATGTTTTGGCATACAATGAGTAGTTGGGGAAAAAATGTGTAAAAG
CACCGTGACCATCACAGCATAAAGATAACCAGCTGAAGTATCGAATATGAGTAACCCCCAAATTGAATCA
CATGCCGCAACTGATAGGACCCATGGAAGTACACTCTTCATGGCGATATACAAGACACACACAAGCACGA
ACACCCAGTTGCGGAGGAAATTCTCCGTAAATGAAAACCCAATCGGCGAACAATTCATACCCATATATGG
TAAAAGTTTTGAACGCGACTTGAGAGCGGAGAGCATTGCGGCTGATAAGGTTTTAGCGCTAAGCGGGCTT
TATAAAACGGGCTGCGGGACCAGTTTTCATATCACTACCGTTTGAGTTCTTGTGCTGTGTGGATACTCCT
CCCGACACAAAGCCGCTCCATCAGCCAGCAGTCGTCTAATCCAGAGACCCCGGATCGGGGTACCAACATG
GCTTACCCATACGATGTTCCAGATTACGCTCCTCCAAGCTTGAATTCTGCAGATATCATGGATGACTCGT
TTTTCGGCTTTGACACGAATCTACCGGACGAAGATGGTGGCGATGGACGCATCGTCGAGGCGGAATACGA
TGCCCTCAATGACGAAACCTTTGGATCCGCTATAAATGGCGACTGGGAGGAAGCCCATGAGACGATGGTA
CGCCTGGGCGGGAATGATGAATATGCCAACCTAATGAGCACGCGCGACAAGCACTGGCTAATCGGAATCC
AGCTTTCGCAGCTGAATACGGACACGCCGTATATCGACGACTATTACTACACGGTGTTCAGGGAGCGCAA
GGCCCAACAGAACGGGCAAATGCGCAACAGTCAGGCGCACAAGGACAACCAGTTGAATCATCCGCTTACT
CAGCCACGCGGCCATGCGCAGCTTATTCTCGTACAGTTGGGCAACAAGAATGGTACTCGCAATGGACACG
GACGTGAGCGACGCAACTCGGAGAACACCAACAGCACGTCAGGCAACACGAACAATGGATCAGGTGGTAA
CAACAACAACCTGACAGGCTATATATTCTCACCACTGAAGTTCGAGAACTCACTGGGAAAGCTACAGTAC
GGAAGTGTGACAGCTCCGCGAAAAATTATCGATGCTGACATTATGAGTGGTGAATCAAATGCCGCTGCTG
AAGCCAACGCAACTTCTTCATCAAAAAGCTCGACTCCGCTGCCCACCTCCGCGAGCCATGATGTAAATCC
CAGTAGCATGCGGAAGTCGCGACACATTTTGCTTCTGATTGAAACACTGTATCGCTATCTGCTGAAGTTG
GAGGATTTGGAAAGCCCAGAAGTGATGGCCACCATTGAGCTGAAAAAGAAAAAGGAAGCCGAACGGATCG
CAGCCCTTGAGCAGCTGGAAATGGCCAATAAAACGCCCGAAGAACGGGCAGCAGAGGCGGCTAACCCACA
GACTATGAACCCACAGCTCAAAAATAAATTTAATTACGAAGTTGAAACTAAGGCAGCACTTGTAAACAAG
CTAAAAGCGGGACTTGCTTTTGATAAAGTGATTGCTATGATGAACGTCAGAAAAGGTAAAATTCTGATCC
GCCGTATTATGCCGTTCATAGCCGACCAGTCGATACGATGGGTGGTCTGGTCCGGAGTTTTTTGCAGTCT
CCAGACTGTTGTCAAGAAAGATAAAGATGATGTCGAGGGAGTTCTTTATGCACTGTATCCGGAATTCAAG
AAGCATGTGAATAAGGCAACATTTGAGTTACTCGTCTCGATATCTTCAGCAATCACTCTTAACGATAAAA
AGCTGGCAGGCATCTTCTGTTCCCGATTCGGCATTCTGAGCCTTGTGGCTCTTATTCTGAGGGCTGAAGA
GATTTATGTTAGCCGCACCGATGCCACGCTGTCGGAAGAAAATCGCCAGAAATGGAGGGAGTTCCTTGCC
CAAGTGGCCAGCTGTTTAAACCGGACCATACAGAATCAAACTATTAGCGCCGCTATCGAAAGCGACGCCA
TCCAACCCTTGATGGATCATTTCGAGCGCTTCAAGGACTTGAAGCTTGACGCCTTACTAGCCCTAATTAC
GGAGGCTCGCCACCAGATCGACTAGGGCGGCCGCTCGAGTCTAGAGGGCCCGCGGTTCGAAGGTAAGCCT
ATCCCTAACCCTCTCCTCGGTCTCGATTCTACGCGTACCGGTCATCATCACCATCACCATTGAGTTTAAA
CCCGCTGATCAGCCTCGACTGTGCCTTCTAAGGCCTGAGCTCGCTGATCAGCCTCGATCGAGGATCCAGA
CATGATAAGATACATTGATGAGTTTGGACAAACCACAACTAGAATGCAGTGAAAAAAATGCTTTATTTGT
GAAATTTGTGATGCTATTGCTTTATTTGTAACCATTATAAGCTGCAATAAACAAGTTAACAACAACAATT
GCATTCATTTTATGTTTCAGGTTCAGGGGGAGGTGTGGGAGGTTTTTTAAAGCAAGTAAAACCTCTACAA
ATGTGGTATGGCTGATTATGATCAGTCGACCGATGCCCTTGAGAGCCTTCAACCCAGTCAGCTCCTTCCG
GTGGGCGCGGGGCATGACTATCGTCGCCGCACTTATGACTGTCTTCTTTATCATGCAACTCGTAGGACAG
GTGCCGGCAGCGCTCTGGGTCATTTTCGGCGAGGACCGCTTTCGCTGGAGCGCGACGATGATCGGCCTGT
CGCTTGCGGTATTCGGAATCTTGCACGCCCTCGCTCAAGCCTTCGTCACTGGTCCCGCCACCAAACGTTT
CGGCGAGAAGCAGGCCATTATCGCCGGCATGGCGGCCGACGCGCTGGGCTACGTCTTGCTGGCGTTCGCG
ACGCGAGGCTGGATGGCCTTCCCCATTATGATTCTTCTCGCTTCCGGCGGCATCGGGATGCCCGCGTTGC
AGGCCATGCTGTCCAGGCAGGTAGATGACGACCATCAGGGACAGCTTCAAGGATCGCTCGCGGCTCTTAC
CAGCCAGCAAAAGGCCAGGAACCGTAAAAAGGCCGCGTTGCTGGCGTTTTTCCATAGGCTCCGCCCCCCT
GACGAGCATCACAAAAATCGACGCTCAAGTCAGAGGTGGCGAAACCCGACAGGACTATAAAGATACCAGG
CGTTTCCCCCTGGAAGCTCCCTCGTGCGCTCTCCTGTTCCGACCCTGCCGCTTACCGGATACCTGTCCGC
CTTTCTCCCTTCGGGAAGCGTGGCGCTTTCTCAATGCTCACGCTGTAGGTATCTCAGTTCGGTGTAGGTC
GTTCGCTCCAAGCTGGGCTGTGTGCACGAACCCCCCGTTCAGCCCGACCGCTGCGCCTTATCCGGTAACT
ATCGTCTTGAGTCCAACCCGGTAAGACACGACTTATCGCCACTGGCAGCAGCCACTGGTAACAGGATTAG
CAGAGCGAGGTATGTAGGCGGTGCTACAGAGTTCTTGAAGTGGTGGCCTAACTACGGCTACACTAGAAGG
ACAGTATTTGGTATCTGCGCTCTGCTGAAGCCAGTTACCTTCGGAAAAAGAGTTGGTAGCTCTTGATCCG
GCAAACAAACCACCGCTGGTAGCGGTGGTTTTTTTGTTTGCAAGCAGCAGATTACGCGCAGAAAAAAAGG
ATCTCAAGAAGATCCTTTGATCTTTTCTACGGGGTCTGACGCTCAGTGGAACGAAAACTCACGTTAAGGG
ATTTTGGTCATGAGATTATCAAAAAGGATCTTCACCTAGATCCTTTTAAATTAAAAATGAAGTTTTAAAT
CAATCTAAAGTATATATGAGTAAACTTGGTCTGACAGTTACCAATGCTTAATCAGTGAGGCACCTATCTC
AGCGATCTGTCTATTTCGTTCATCCATAGTTGCCTGACTCCCCGTCGTGTAGATAACTACGATACGGGAG
GGCTTACCATCTGGCCCCAGTGCTGCAATGATACCGCGAGACCCACGCTCACCGGCTCCAGATTTATCAG
CAATAAACCAGCCAGCCGGAAGGGCCGAGCGCAGAAGTGGTCCTGCAACTTTATCCGCCTCCATCCAGTC
TATTAATTGTTGCCGGGAAGCTAGAGTAAGTAGTTCGCCAGTTAATAGTTTGCGCAACGTTGTTGCCATT
GCTGCAGGCATCGTGGTGTCACGCTCGTCGTTTGGTATGGCTTCATTCAGCTCCGGTTCCCAACGATCAA
GGCGAGTTACATGATCCCCCATGTTGTGCAAAAAAGCGGTTAGCTCCTTCGGTCCTCCGATCGTTGTCAG
AAGTAAGTTGGCCGCAGTGTTATCACTCATGGTTATGGCAGCACTGCATAATTCTCTTACTGTCATGCCA
TCCGTAAGATGCTTTTCTGTGACTGGTGAGTACTCAACCAAGTCATTCTGAGAATAGTGTATGCGGCGAC
CGAGTTGCTCTTGCCCGGCGTCAACACGGGATAATACCGCGCCACATAGCAGAACTTTAAAAGTGCTCAT
CATTGGAAAACGTTCTTCGGGGCGAAAACTCTCAAGGATCTTACCGCTGTTGAGATCCAGTTCGATGTAA
CCCACTCGTGCACCCAACTGATCTTCAGCATCTTTTACTTTCACCAGCGTTTCTGGGTGAGCAAAAACAG
GAAGGCAAAATGCCGCAAAAAAGGGAATAAGGGCGACACGGAAATGTTGAATACTCATACTCTTCCTTTT
TCAATATTATTGAAGCATTTATCAGGGTTATTGTCTCATGAGCGGATACATATTTGAATGTATTTAGAAA
AATAAACAAATAGGGGTTCCGCGCACATTTCCCCGAAAAGTGCCACCTGACGTCTAAGAAACCATTATTA
TCATGACATTAACCTATAAAAATAGGCGTATCACGAGGCCCTTTCGT
Features (pLannotate 1.2.2; 9 found; start..end, strand, type, name):
     56..2568    +  promoter       Ac5 promoter: Drosophila melanogaster actin 5C promoter
   2594..2620    +  CDS            3xHA (fragment): three tandem HA epitope tags
   4262..4303    +  CDS            V5 tag: epitope tag from simian virus 5
   4403..4537    -  polyA_signal   SV40 poly(A) signal: SV40 polyadenylation signal
   4560..4644    -  CDS            large T antigen (fragment): large T antigen from SV40 (simian virus 40)
   4645..5115    +  CDS            TcR (fragment): tetracycline efflux protein; tet; confers resistance to tetracycline
   5159..5747    -  rep_origin     ori: high-copy-number ColE1/pMB1/pBR322/pUC origin of replication
   5918..6778    -  CDS            AmpR: β-lactamase; bla; confers resistance to ampicillin, carbenicillin, and related antibiotics
   6779..6883    -  promoter       AmpR promoter: bla
