[The description below was written by a language model from this plasmid's Addgene catalogue record and pLannotate feature annotations shown in this document.]
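Description:
pAc5.1B-HA-DmHPat-del57-499-dsRNAres_H is an insect expression plasmid of about 7 kb for producing an HA-tagged deletion mutant of Drosophila melanogaster HPat (Patr-1, CG5208) in fly cells. The catalogue lists the backbone as unknown, although the name and the annotated parts point to a pAc5.1-type vector. It is maintained in E. coli through a ColE1/pUC-family origin and selected with ampicillin via a β-lactamase gene under its own bla promoter. The record lists it as low copy even though the origin is annotated as a high-copy type. Short fragments annotated as tetracycline resistance and SV40 large T antigen appear to be non-functional backbone remnants, and no marker for selection in insect cells is annotated.

Expression is driven by the constitutive Drosophila actin 5C promoter. Just downstream lies a short HA epitope sequence (annotated as a fragment of a 3xHA tag, consistent in length with a single copy), which tags the protein at its N-terminus. The HPat open reading frame is not itself annotated but presumably occupies the interval between the HA sequence and a vector-derived V5 tag. Whether the V5 tag is read in frame or is cut off by a stop codon is not stated. An SV40 polyadenylation signal follows the cassette. Going by the name, the insert lacks residues 57–499 and is "dsRNAres", meaning it has been altered to escape a dsRNA directed against the endogenous transcript. Such constructs are typically used for complementation experiments, in which endogenous HPat is depleted by RNAi in cultured Drosophila cells and the mutant is tested for its ability to restore function. Here that fits work on the link between mRNA deadenylation and decapping.
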