Addgene plasmid #146465: pAc5.1B-HA-DmHPat-del57-499-dsRNAres_H
Purpose: Insect Expression of DmHPat-del57-499-dsRNAres
Depositing lab: Elisa Izaurralde. Depositing organization: Max Planck Institute for Developmental Biology. Publication: HPat provides a link between deadenylation and decapping in metazoa. Haas G, Braun JE, Igreja C, Tritschler F, Nishihara T, Izaurralde E. J Cell Biol. 2010 Apr 19. 189(2):289-302. 10.1083/jcb.200910141 PubMed 20404111.
Backbone
  Vector backbone: Unknown
  Vector type: Insect Expression
Growth in bacteria
  Bacterial resistance: Ampicillin, 100 μg/mL
  Growth temperature: 37°C
  Growth strain: DH5alpha
  Copy number: Low Copy
Gene/Insert
  Gene/Insert name: DmHPat-del57-499-dsRNAres
  Species: D. melanogaster (fly)
  Entrez Gene: Patr-1 (a.k.a. anon-WO0118547.282, BcDNA:LD27979, CG5208, Dmel\CG5208, HPat, LD27979)
  Cloning method: Unknown
Terms and licenses: Academic/Nonprofit Terms; Industry Terms: Not Available to Industry
Depositor comments: ORF extracted from NCBI: NM_142335.2 Plasmids from this collection were made available to the research community and donated after the lab closed. Please note that the sequence provided by the depositing laboratory may be theoretical/predicted or based on Sanger sequencing results. There may be discrepancies between sequencing results obtained by Addgene and the depositor sequence. If an Addgene verified sequence is not available, please contact before placing your order to request that our lab fully sequence the plasmid.
How to cite: pAc5.1B-HA-DmHPat-del57-499-dsRNAres_H was a gift from Elisa Izaurralde (Addgene plasmid # 146465 ; http://n2t.net/addgene:146465 ; RRID:Addgene_146465)
